Addgene plasmid #130509: pDRESS_mTurquoise2_spatial-linker-P2A_mScarlet
Purpose: expresses mScarlet
Depositing lab: Dorus Gadella. Depositing organization: University of Amsterdam. Publication: Multiparameter screening method for developing optimized red-fluorescent proteins. Bindels DS, Postma M, Haarbosch L, van Weeren L, Gadella TWJ Jr. Nat Protoc. 2020 Feb;15(2):450-478. doi: 10.1038/s41596-019-0250-7. PubMed 31942080.
Backbone
  Vector backbone: pDRESS
  Vector type: Mammalian Expression
Growth in bacteria
  Bacterial resistance: Kanamycin, 50 μg/mL
  Growth temperature: 37°C
  Growth strain: DH5alpha
  Copy number: High Copy
Gene/Insert
  Gene/Insert name: mScarlet
  Species: Synthetic
  Cloning method: Restriction Enzyme; 5′ cloning site unknown (unknown if destroyed); 3′ cloning site unknown (unknown if destroyed)
  Sequencing primers: 5′ unknown
Terms and licenses: Academic/Nonprofit Terms; Industry Terms: Not Available to Industry
How to cite: pDRESS_mTurquoise2_spatial-linker-P2A_mScarlet was a gift from Dorus Gadella (Addgene plasmid # 130509 ; http://n2t.net/addgene:130509 ; RRID:Addgene_130509)
