[The description below was written by a language model from this plasmid's Addgene catalogue record and pLannotate feature annotations shown in this document.]
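Description:
pDRESS_mTurquoise2_spatial-linker-P2A_mScarlet is a 6.6 kb dual-host expression plasmid built on the pDRESS backbone and catalogued as a mammalian expression vector. It is propagated in E. coli at high copy from a ColE1/pUC-type origin. Selection is with kanamycin, through an aph(3')-Ia gene driven by a fragment of the bla promoter.

The payload is a single reading frame encoding two fluorescent proteins. The cyan mTurquoise2 comes first, and the synthetic red mScarlet follows about 200 bp downstream. According to the plasmid name, the intervening region holds a "spatial linker" and a P2A ribosome-skipping peptide, although neither was annotated in the feature table. A P2A element would release the two proteins as separate polypeptides in roughly equal amounts, so mTurquoise2 can act as an internal reference for normalising red fluorescence.

Two promoter systems sit in tandem upstream. The CMV enhancer and promoter, with a chimeric β-actin/β-globin intron fragment, drive expression in mammalian cells, where the transcript ends at a rabbit β-globin polyadenylation signal. An L-rhamnose-inducible rhaB promoter just before the coding region allows expression in bacteria, and a T7 terminator lies downstream. A thrombin cleavage site precedes mTurquoise2, but the record does not annotate any tag associated with it.

The backbone also carries baculovirus-derived sequences (lef2, ORF603, a polyhedrin fragment and its 3' UTR) and a single loxP site. These appear to be inherited from a multi-host parent vector, and the record assigns them no role here.

The stated purpose is mScarlet expression. The associated publication describes multiparameter screening to optimise red fluorescent proteins, which fits a design that allows the same construct to be assessed in both bacterial and mammalian cells.
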