Features (pLannotate 1.2.2; 19 found; start..end, strand, type, name):
      4..39      +  CDS            lef2 (fragment): baculovirus late expression factor 2
    181..305     +  CDS            lef2: baculovirus late expression factor 2
    343..948     +  CDS            ORF603: baculovirus ORF603 protein
   1020..1379    +  enhancer       CMV enhancer (fragment): human cytomegalovirus immediate early enhancer
   1381..1580    +  promoter       CMV promoter: human cytomegalovirus (CMV) immediate early promoter
   1732..1862    +  intron         chimeric intron (fragment): chimera between introns from chicken β-actin and rabbit β-globin
   1931..2049    +  promoter       rhaB promoter: promoter of the E. coli rhaBAD operon, conferring tight induction with L-rhamnose and repression with D-glucose in the presence of RhaR and RhaS (Giacalone et al., 2006)
   2151..2168    +  CDS            thrombin site: thrombin recognition and cleavage site
   2193..2909    +  CDS            mTurquoise2: mTurquoise2 is a basic (constitutively fluorescent) cyan fluorescent protein published in 2012, derived from Aequorea victoria. It is reported to be a rapidly-maturing monomer with very low acid sensitivity.
   3111..3806    +  CDS            mScarlet: mScarlet is a basic (constitutively fluorescent) red fluorescent protein published in 2016, derived from synthetic construct. It has moderate acid sensitivity.
   3818..3886    +  CDS            HBB (fragment): HBB_PONPY - Experimental evidence at transcript level: Swiss-Prot protein existence level 2. Involved in oxygen transport from the lung to the various peripheral tissues. From Pongo pygmaeus (Bornean orangutan).
   3961..4016    +  polyA_signal   β-globin poly(A) signal: rabbit β-globin polyadenylation signal (Gil and Proudfoot, 1987)
   4104..4151    +  terminator     T7 terminator: transcription terminator for bacteriophage T7 RNA polymerase
   4165..4248    +  CDS            PH (fragment): PYHD_NPVAC - Also known as P29, POLH. Experimental evidence at protein level: Swiss-Prot protein existence level 1. Major component of the virus occlusion bodies which are large proteinaceous structures termed polyhedra. These structures serve as the protective package for the virus particles outside the infected host and allow natural transmission of virus between insect hosts, assisting persistence in the environment. Forms the paracrystalline lattice of polyhedra and interacts with enveloped virions as well as other accessory molecules and structures to form a mature viral occlusion body. F
   4252..4624    +  3'UTR          polyhedrin 3' UTR: 3' UTR from the Autographa californica nucleopolyhedrovirus polyhedrin gene (Suzuki et al., 2006)
   4878..4911    +  protein_bind   loxP: Cre-mediated recombination occurs in the 8-bp core sequence (GCATACAT). Cre recombinase
   5079..5666    -  rep_origin     ori: high-copy-number ColE1/pMB1/pBR322/pUC origin of replication
   5679..6494    -  CDS            KanR: aminoglycoside phosphotransferase; aph(3')-Ia; confers resistance to kanamycin in bacteria or G418 (Geneticin®) in eukaryotes
   6495..6546    -  promoter       AmpR promoter (fragment): bla
>Addgene plasmid #130509 | pDRESS_mTurquoise2_spatial-linker-P2A_mScarlet | addgene full sequence | sequence record 262638 | Addgene NGS Result
TCCTGCATCTTTTAATCAAATCCCAAGATGTGTATAAACGCGCCGGTATGTATAGGAAGAGGTTTATACT
AAACTGTTACATTGCAAACGTGGTTTCGTGTGCCAAGTGTGAAAACCGATGTTTAATCAAGGCTCTGACG
CATTTCTACAACCACGACTCCAAGTGTGTGGGTGAAGTCATGCATCTTTTAATCAAATCCCAAGATGTGT
ATAAACCACCAAACTGCCAAAAAATGAAAACTGTCGACAAGCTCTGTCCGTTTGCTGGCAACTGCAAGGG
TCTCAATCCTATTTGTAATTATTGAATAATAAAACAATTATAAATGTCAAATTTGTTTTTTATTAACGAT
ACAAACCAAACGCAACAAGAACATTTGTAGTATTATCTATAATTGAAAACGCGTAGTTATAATCGCTGAG
GTAATATTTAAAATCATTTTCAAATGATTCACAGTTAATTTGCGACAATATAATTTTATTTTCACATAAA
CTAGACGCCTTGTCGTCTTCTTCTTCGTATTCCTTCTCTTTTTCATTTTTCTCTTCATAAAAATTAACAT
AGTTATTATCGTATCCATATATGTATCTATCGTATAGAGTAAATTTTTTGTTGTCATAAATATATATGTC
TTTTTTAATGGGGTGTATAGTACCGCTGCGCATAGTTTTTCTGTAATTTACAACAGTGCTATTTTCTGGT
AGTTCTTCGGAGTGTGTTGCTTTAATTATTAAATTTATATAATCAATGAATTTGGGATCGTCGGTTTTAT
ACAATATGTTGCCGGCATAGTACGCAGCTTCTTCTAGTTCAATTACACCATTTTTTAGCAGCACCGGATT
AACATAACTTTCCAAAATGTTGTACGAACCGTTAAACAAAAACAGTTCACCTCCCTTTTCTATACTATTG
TCTGCGAGCAGTTGTTTGTTGTTAAAAATAACAGCCATTGTAATGAGACGCACAAACTAATATCACAAAC
TGGAAATGTCTATCAATATATAGTTGCTGATGGCCGGCCTATTAATAGTAATCAATTACGGGGTCATTAG
TTCATAGCCCATATATGGAGTTCCGCGTTACATAACTTACGGTAAATGGCCCGCCTGGCTGACCGCCCAA
CGACCCCCGCCCATTGACGTCAATAATGACGTATGTTCCCATAGTAACGCCAATAGGGACTTTCCATTGA
CGTCAATGGGTGGAGTATTTACGGTAAACTGCCCACTTGGCAGTACATCAAGTGTATCATATGCCAAGTC
CGCCCCCTATTGACGTCAATGACGGTAAATGGCCCGCCTGGCATTATGCCCAGTACATGACCTTACGGGA
CTTTCCTACTTGGCAGTACATCTACGTATTAGTCATCGCTATTACCATGCTGATGCGGTTTTGGCAGTAC
ACCAATGGGCGTGGATAGCGGTTTGACTCACGGGGATTTCCAAGTCTCCACCCCATTGACGTCAATGGGA
GTTTGTTTTGGCACCAAAATCAACGGGACTTTCCAAAATGTCGTAATAACCCCGCCCCGTTGACGCAAAT
GGGCGGTAGGCGTGTACGGTGGGAGGTCTATATAAGCAGACGTCGTTTAGTGAACCGTCAGATCACTAGA
TGCTTTATTGCGGTAGTTTATCACAGTTAAATTGCTAACGCCAGTCTCGAACTTAACGTGCAGAAGTTGG
TCGTGAGGCACTGGGCAGGTAAGTATCGGGCCCTTTGTGCGGGGGGAGCGGCTCGGGGCTGTCCGCGGGG
GGACGGCTGCCTTCGGGGGGGACGGGGCAGGGCGGGGTTCGGCTTCTGGCGTGTGACCGGCGGCTCTAGA
GCCTCTGCTAACCATGTTCATGCCTTCTTCTTTTTCCTACAGCTCCTGGGCAACGTGCTGGTTATTGTGC
TGTCTCATCATTTTGGCAAAGAATTGGATCGGACCGAAATCACCACAATTCAGCAAATTGTGAACATCAT
CACGTTCATCTTTCCCTGGTTGCCAAAGGCCCATTTTCCTGTCAGTAACGAGAAGGTCGCGAATTCAGGC
GCTTTTTAGACTGGTCGTAGGGAGACCACAACGGTTTCCCTCTAGAAATAATTTTGTTTAACTATAAGAA
GGAGATATACCATGCGGGGTTCTCATCATCACCACCATCACAGCAGCGGCCTGGTGCCGCGCGGCAGCTC
GCTAGCGCTGCCGGTCGCCACCATGGTGAGCAAGGGCGAGGAGCTGTTCACCGGGGTGGTGCCCATCCTG
GTCGAGCTGGACGGCGACGTAAACGGCCACAAGTTCAGCGTGTCCGGCGAGGGCGAGGGCGATGCCACCT
ACGGCAAGCTGACCCTGAAGTTCATCTGCACCACCGGCAAGCTGCCCGTGCCCTGGCCCACCCTCGTGAC
CACCCTGTCCTGGGGCGTGCAGTGCTTCGCCCGCTACCCCGACCACATGAAGCAGCACGACTTCTTCAAG
TCCGCCATGCCCGAAGGCTACGTCCAGGAGCGCACCATCTTCTTCAAGGACGACGGCAACTACAAGACCC
GCGCCGAGGTGAAGTTCGAGGGCGACACCCTGGTGAACCGCATCGAGCTGAAGGGCATCGACTTCAAGGA
GGACGGCAACATCCTGGGGCACAAGCTGGAGTACAACTACTTTAGCGACAACGTCTATATCACCGCCGAC
AAGCAGAAGAACGGCATCAAGGCCAACTTCAAGATCCGCCACAACATCGAGGACGGCGGCGTGCAGCTCG
CCGACCACTACCAGCAGAACACCCCCATCGGCGACGGCCCCGTGCTGCTGCCCGACAACCACTACCTGAG
CACCCAGTCCAAGCTGAGCAAAGACCCCAACGAGAAGCGCGATCACATGGTCCTGCTGGAGTTCGTGACC
GCCGCCGGGATCACTCTCGGCATGGACGAGCTCTACAAGTCGACCAGATCTCTGGCCGAGGCGGCAGCTA
AGGAGGCCGCGGCGAAGGAGGCAGCCGCGAAAGAAGCAGCCGCAAAGGAAGCGGCCGCCAAGGCTGCTGC
AAGATCTCTCGGATCGGGTGCTACTAACTTCAGCCTGCTGAAGCAGGCTGGAGACGTGGAGGAGAACCCT
GGACCTTCGCTAGCGCTACCGGTCGCCACCATGGTGAGCAAGGGCGAGGCAGTGATCAAGGAGTTCATGC
GGTTCAAGGTGCACATGGAGGGCTCCATGAACGGCCACGAGTTCGAGATCGAGGGCGAGGGCGAGGGCCG
CCCCTACGAGGGCACCCAGACCGCCAAGCTGAAGGTGACCAAGGGTGGCCCCCTGCCCTTCTCCTGGGAC
ATCCTGTCCCCTCAGTTCATGTACGGCTCCAGGGCCTTCACCAAGCACCCCGCCGACATCCCCGACTACT
ATAAGCAGTCCTTCCCCGAGGGCTTCAAGTGGGAGCGCGTGATGAACTTCGAGGACGGCGGCGCCGTGAC
CGTGACCCAGGACACCTCCCTGGAGGACGGCACCCTGATCTACAAGGTGAAGCTCCGCGGCACCAACTTC
CCTCCTGACGGCCCCGTAATGCAGAAGAAGACAATGGGCTGGGAAGCGTCCACCGAGCGGTTGTACCCCG
AGGACGGCGTGCTGAAGGGCGACATTAAGATGGCCCTGCGCCTGAAGGACGGCGGCCGCTACCTGGCGGA
CTTCAAGACCACCTACAAGGCCAAGAAGCCCGTGCAGATGCCCGGCGCCTACAACGTCGACCGCAAGTTG
GACATCACCTCCCACAACGAGGACTACACCGTGGTGGAACAGTACGAACGCTCCGAGGGCCGCCACTCCA
CCGGCGGCATGGACGAGCTGTACAAGTAAGTGATTAACCTCAGGTGCAGGCTGCCTATCAGAAGGTGGTG
GCTGGTGTGGCCAATGCCCTGGCTCACAAATACCACTGAGATCGATCTTTTTCCCTCTGCCAAAAATTAT
GGGGACATCATGAAGCCCCTTGAGCATCTGACTTCTGGCTAATAAAGGAAATTTATTTTCATTGCAATAG
TGTGTTGGAATTTTTTGTGTCTCTCACTCGGAAGGACATATGGGAGGGCAAATCATTTAAAACATCAGAA
TGAGTATTTGGTTTAGAGTTTGGCAACATATGCCCATATGTAACTAGCATAACCCCTTGGGGCCTCTAAA
CGGGTCTTGAGGGGTTTTTTGCTGAAAGCATGCGGAGGAAATTCTCCTTGAAGTTTCCCTGGTGTTCAAA
GTAAAGGAGTTTGCACCAGACGCACCTCTGTTCACTGGTCCGGCGTATTAAAACACGATACATTGTTATT
AGTACATTTATTAAGCGCTAGATTCTGTGCGTTGTTGATTTACAGACAATTGTTGTACGTATTTTAATAA
TTCATTAAATTTATAATCTTTAGGGTGGTATGTTAGAGCGAAAATCAAATGATTTTCAGCGTCTTTATAT
CTGAATTTAAATATTAAATCCTCAATAGATTTGTAAAATAGGTTTCGATTAGTTTCAAACAAGGGTTGTT
TTTCCGAACCGATGGCTGGACTATCTAATGGATTTTCGCTCAACGCCACAAAACTTGCCAAATCTTGTAG
CAGCAATCTAGCTTTGTCGATATTCGTTTGTGTTTTGTTTTGTAATAAAGGTTCGACGTCGTTCAAAATA
TTATGCGCTTTTGTATTTCTTTCATCACTGTCGTTAGTATACAATTGACTCGACGTAAACACGTTAAATA
GAGCTTGGACATATTTAACATCGGGCGTGTTAGCTTTATTAGGCCGATTATCGTCGTCGTCCCAACCCTC
GTCGTTAGAAGTTGCTTCCGAAGACGATTTTGCCATAGCCACACGACGCCTATTAATTGTGTCGGCTAAC
ACGTCCGCGATCAAATTTGTAGTTGAGCTTTTTGGAATTGCGATCGCATAACTTCGTATAGCATACATTA
TACGAAGTTATAAGCTCGGAACGCTGCGCTCGGTCGTTCGGCTGCGGCGAGCGGTATCAGCTCACTCAAA
GGCGGTAATACGGTTATCCACAGAATCAGGGGATAACGCAGGAAAGAACATGTGAGCAAAAGGCCAGCAA
AAGGCCAGGAACCGTAAAAAGGCCGCGTTGCTGGCGTTTTTCCATAGGCTCCGCCCCCTGACGAGCATCA
CAAAAATCGACGCTCAAGTCAGAGGTGGCGAAACCCGACAGGACTATAAAGATACCAGGCGTTTCCCCCT
GGAAGCTCCCTCGTGCGCTCTCCTGTTCCGACCCTGCCGCTTACCGGATACCTGTCCGCCTTTCTCCCTT
CGGGAAGCGTGGCGCTTTCTCATAGCTCACGCTGTAGGTATCTCAGTTCGGTGTAGGTCGTTCGCTCCAA
GCTGGGCTGTGTGCACGAACCCCCCGTTCAGCCCGACCGCTGCGCCTTATCCGGTAACTATCGTCTTGAG
TCCAACCCGGTAAGACACGACTTATCGCCACTGGCAGCAGCCACTGGTAACAGGATTAGCAGAGCGAGGT
ATGTAGGCGGTGCTACAGAGTTCTTGAAGTGGTGGCCTAACTACGGCTACACTAGAAGAACAGTATTTGG
TATCTGCGCTCTGCTGAAGCCAGTTACCTTCGGAAAAAGAGTTGGTAGCTCTTGATCCGGCAAACAAACC
ACCGCTGGTAGCGGTGGTTTTTTTGTTTGCAAGCAGCAGATTACGCGCAGAAAAAAAGGATCTCAAGAAG
ATCCTTTGTTAGAAAAACTCATCGAGCATCAAGTGAAACTGCAATTTATTCATATCAGGATTATCAATAC
CATATTTTTGAAAAAGCCGTTTCTGTAATGAAGGAGAAAACTCACCGAGGCAGTTCCATAGGATGGCAAG
ATCCTGGTATCGGTCTGCGATTCCGACTCGTCCAACATCAATACAACCTATTAATTTCCCCTCGTCAAAA
ATAAGGTTATCAAGTGAGAAATCACCATGAGTGACGACTGAATCCGGTGAGAATGGCAAAAGCTTATGCA
TTTCTTTCCAGACTTGTTCAACAGGCCAGCCATTACGCTCGTCATCAAAATCACTCGCACCAACCAAACC
GTTATTCATTCGTGATTGCGCCTGAGCGAGACGAAATACGCGATCGCCGTTAAAAGGACAATTACAAACA
GGAATCGAATGCAACCGGCGCAGGAACACTGCCAGCGCATCAACAATATTTTCACCTGAATCAGGATATT
CTTCTAATACCTGGAATGCTGTTTTCCCTGGGATCGCAGTGGTGAGTAACCATGCATCATCAGGAGTACG
GATAAAATGCTTGATGGTCGGAAGAGGCATAAATTCCGTCAGCCAGTTTAGCCTGACCATCTCATCTGTA
ACATCATTGGCAACGCTACCTTTGCCATGTTTCAGAAACAACTCTGGCGCATCGGGCTTCCCATACAATC
GATAGATTGTCGCACCTGATTGCCCGACATTATCGCGAGCCCATTTATACCCATATAAATCAGCATCCAT
GTTGGAATTTAATCGCGGCCTCGAGCAAGACGTTTCCCGTTGAATATGGCTCATACTCTTCCTTTTTCAA
TATTATTGAAGCATTTATCAGGGTTATTGTCTCATGTCCGCGCGTT
